>Addgene plasmid #42568 | pEXP5-NT-CuSeCat | depositor full sequence | sequence record 57443 | pEXP5-NT-CuSeCat sequence 3194 bps
TAATACGACTCACTATAGGGAGACCACAACGGTTTCCCTCTAGAAATAATTTTGTTTAACTTTAAGAAGG
AGATATACCATGTCTGGTTCTCATCATCATCATCATCATGGTAGCAGCGGCGAAAACCTGTATTTTCAGT
CCCTT
[222 nt withheld, positions 146-367]
AGAAAAATGAAAGATACAGATAGCGAAGAAGAAATTAGAGAAGCGTTCCGTATGGAAGACAAGGATGGTA
ATGGTTACATTAGTGCTGCAGAACTTCGTATTGTGATGACAAATCGTGGGGAGAAGCTAACAGATGAAGA
AGTTGATGAAATGATTAGGGAAGCAGACATTGATGGTGATGGTCAAGTAAACTATGAAGAGTTTGTACAA
CGTATGAGAGCGAAGTGAAGGGTGATCCGGCTGCTAACAAAGCCCGAAAGGAAGCTGAGTTGGCTGCTGC
CACCGCTGAGCAATAACTAGCATAACCCCTTGGGGCCTCTAAACGGGTCTTGAGGGGTTTTTTGCTGAAA
GGAGGAACTATATCCGGATAATTCTTGAAGACGAAAGGGCCTCGTGATACGCCTATTTTTATAGGTTAAT
GTCATGATAATAATGGTTTCTTAGACGTCAGGTGGCACTTTTCGGGGAAATGTGCGCGGAACCCCTATTT
GTTTATTTTTCTAAATACATTCAAATATGTATCCGCTCATGAGACAATAACCCTGATAAATGCTTCAATA
ATATTGAAAAAGGAAGAGTATGAGTATTCAACATTTCCGTGTCGCCCTTATTCCCTTTTTTGCGGCATTT
TGCCTTCCTGTTTTTGCTCACCCAGAAACGCTGGTGAAAGTAAAAGATGCTGAAGATCAGTTGGGTGCAC
GAGTGGGTTACATCGAACTGGATCTCAACAGCGGTAAGATCCTTGAGAGTTTTCGCCCCGAAGAACGTTT
TCCAATGATGAGCACTTTTAAAGTTCTGCTATGTGGCGCGGTATTATCCCGTGTTGACGCCGGGCAAGAG
CAACTCGGTCGCCGCATACACTATTCTCAGAATGACTTGGTTGAGTACTCACCAGTCACAGAAAAGCATC
TTACGGATGGCATGACAGTAAGAGAATTATGCAGTGCTGCCATAACCATGAGTGATAACACTGCGGCCAA
CTTACTTCTGACAACGATCGGAGGACCGAAGGAGCTAACCGCTTTTTTGCACAACATGGGGGATCATGTA
ACTCGCCTTGATCGTTGGGAACCGGAGCTGAATGAAGCCATACCAAACGACGAGCGTGACACCACGATGC
CTGTAGCAATGGCAACAACGTTGCGCAAACTATTAACTGGCGAACTACTTACTCTAGCTTCCCGGCAACA
ATTAATAGACTGGATGGAGGCGGATAAAGTTGCAGGACCACTTCTGCGCTCGGCCCTTCCGGCTGGCTGG
TTTATTGCTGATAAATCTGGAGCCGGTGAGCGTGGGTCTCGCGGTATCATTGCAGCACTGGGGCCAGATG
GTAAGCCCTCCCGTATCGTAGTTATCTACACGACGGGGAGTCAGGCAACTATGGATGAACGAAATAGACA
GATCGCTGAGATAGGTGCCTCACTGATTAAGCATTGGTAACTGTCAGACCAAGTTTACTCATATATACTT
TAGATTGATTTAAAACTTCATTTTTAATTTAAAAGGATCTAGGTGAAGATCCTTTTTGATAATCTCATGA
CCAAAATCCCTTAACGTGAGTTTTCGTTCCACTGAGCGTCAGACCCCGTAGAAAAGATCAAAGGATCTTC
TTGAGATCCTTTTTTTCTGCGCGTAATCTGCTGCTTGCAAACAAAAAAACCACCGCTACCAGCGGTGGTT
TGTTTGCCGGATCAAGAGCTACCAACTCTTTTTCCGAAGGTAACTGGCTTCAGCAGAGCGCAGATACCAA
ATACTGTTCTTCTAGTGTAGCCGTAGTTAGGCCACCACTTCAAGAACTCTGTAGCACCGCCTACATACCT
CGCTCTGCTAATCCTGTTACCAGTGGCTGCTGCCAGTGGCGATAAGTCGTGTCTTACCGGGTTGGACTCA
AGACGATAGTTACCGGATAAGGCGCAGCGGTCGGGCTGAACGGGGGGTTCGTGCACACAGCCCAGCTTGG
AGCGAACGACCTACACCGAACTGAGATACCTACAGCGTGAGCTATGAGAAAGCGCCACGCTTCCCGAAGG
GAGAAAGGCGGACAGGTATCCGGTAAGCGGCAGGGTCGGAACAGGAGAGCGCACGAGGGAGCTTCCAGGG
GGAAACGCCTGGTATCTTTATAGTCCTGTCGGGTTTCGCCACCTCTGACTTGAGCGTCGATTTTTGTGAT
GCTCGTCAGGGGGGCGGAGCCTATGGAAAAACGCCAGCAACGCGGCCTTTTTACGGTTCCTGGCCTTTTG
CTGGCCTTTTGCTCACATGTTCTTTCCTGCGTTATCCCCTGATTCTGTGGATAACCGTATTACCGCCTTT
GAGTGAGCTGATACCGCTCGCCGCAGCCGAACGACCGAGCGCAGCGAGTCAGTGAGCGAGGAAGCGGAAG
AGCGCCTGATGCGGTATTTTCTCCTTACGCATCTGTGCGGTATTTCACACCGCAATGGTGCACTCTCAGT
ACAATCTGCTCTGATGCCGCATAGTTAAGCCAGTATACACTCCGCTATCGCTACGCTTCGTTAATACAGA
TGTAGGTGTTCCACAGGGTAGCCAGCAGCATCCTGCGATGCAGATCCGGAACATAATGGTGCAGGGCGCT
GACTTCCGCGTTTCCAGACTTTACGAAACACGGAAACCGAAGACCATTCATGTTGTTGCTCAGGTCGCAG
ACGTTTTGCAGCAGCAGTCGCTTCACGTTCGCTCGCGTATCGGTGATTCATTCTGCTAACCAGTAAGGCA
ACCCCGCCAGCCTAGCCGGGTCCTCAACGACAGGAGCACGATCATGCGCACCCGTGGCCAGGACCCAACG
CTGCCCGAGATCTCGATCCCGCGAAAT
Features (pLannotate 1.2.2; 12 found; start..end, strand, type, name):
      1..19      +  promoter       T7 promoter: promoter for bacteriophage T7 RNA polymerase
     51..73      +  RBS            RBS: efficient ribosome binding site from bacteriophage T7 gene 10 (Olins and Rangwala, 1989)
     92..112     +  CDS            capTEV™ (fragment): composite tag for in vivo biotinylation, TEV protease cleavage, and 6xHis tagging
    122..142     +  CDS            TEV site: tobacco etch virus (TEV) protease recognition and cleavage site
    146..571     +  CDS            CALMA_ARBPU (sequence partly withheld): Experimental evidence at protein level: Swiss-Prot protein existence level 1. Calmodulin mediates the control of a large number of enzymes, ion channels and other proteins by Ca(2+). Among the enzymes to be stimulated by the calmodulin-Ca(2+) complex are a number of protein kinases and phosphatases. From Arbacia punctulata (Punctuate sea urchin).
    607..656     +  CDS            SET1 (fragment): solubility-enhancement tag derived from T7 phage gene 10B
    664..711     +  terminator     T7 terminator: transcription terminator for bacteriophage T7 RNA polymerase
    842..946     +  promoter       AmpR promoter: bla
    947..1807    +  CDS            AmpR: β-lactamase; bla; confers resistance to ampicillin, carbenicillin, and related antibiotics
   1978..2566    +  rep_origin     ori: high-copy-number ColE1/pMB1/pBR322/pUC origin of replication
   2752..2872    -  misc_feature   bom (fragment): basis of mobility region from pBR322
   2871..3050    -  CDS            YPB2_ECOLX (fragment): Protein predicted: Swiss-Prot protein existence level 4. From Escherichia coli.
