[The description below was written by a language model from this plasmid's Addgene catalogue record and pLannotate feature annotations shown in this document.]
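Description:
pEXP5-NT-CuSeCat is a small (about 3.2 kb) bacterial expression plasmid built on the commercial pEXP5-NT/TOPO backbone, into which a roughly 450 bp mutated chicken (Gallus gallus) calmodulin gene was inserted by TOPO cloning. It is maintained in E. coli through a high-copy ColE1/pUC-type origin of replication and selected with ampicillin via the β-lactamase (AmpR) gene and its own promoter. A fragment of the pBR322 bom region is also annotated in the backbone.

The expression cassette is a standard T7 arrangement. A T7 promoter and the efficient phage T7 gene 10 ribosome binding site drive the open reading frame, and a T7 terminator closes the unit, so production requires a source of T7 RNA polymerase. The coding region begins with an N-terminal 6×His tag followed by a TEV protease recognition site, which allows metal-affinity purification and subsequent tag removal. The automated annotation labels the His region as a capTEV fragment and matches the insert to a sea urchin calmodulin. These labels reflect sequence similarity, and the catalogue gives the species as chicken. A short gene 10-derived fragment annotated between the insert and the terminator is probably a similar homology hit to vector sequence.

The calmodulin variant carries six recorded substitutions: F92E (the record reads "Glutamine acid", presumably glutamic acid), V91M, H107I, L112R, M144R and T146R. The associated publication concerns reprogramming EF-hand proteins to create catalytically amplified lanthanide sensors, so the plasmid is evidently intended for producing this engineered calmodulin-based protein for such studies.
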