Addgene plasmid #42568: pEXP5-NT-CuSeCat
Depositing lab: Ivan Korendovych. Depositing organization: Syracuse University. Publication: Reprogramming EF-hands for design of catalytically amplified lanthanide sensors. Mack KL, Moroz OV, Moroz YS, Olsen AB, McLaughlin JM, Korendovych IV. J Biol Inorg Chem. 2013 Apr;18(4):411-8. doi: 10.1007/s00775-013-0985-5. Epub 2013 Feb 19. PubMed 23420322.
Backbone
  Vector backbone: pEXP5-NT/TOPO
  Backbone manufacturer: Invitrogen
  Backbone size w/o insert (bp): 2745
  Total vector size (bp): 3194
  Vector type: Bacterial Expression
Growth in bacteria
  Bacterial resistance: Ampicillin, 100 μg/mL
  Growth temperature: 37°C
  Growth strain: DH5alpha
  Copy number: High Copy
Gene/Insert
  Gene/Insert name: mutated calmodulin gene
  Species: G. gallus (chicken)
  Insert size (bp): 449
  Mutation: changed Phenylalanine 92 to Glutamine acid, Valine 91 to Methionine, Histidine 107 to Isoleucine, Leucine 112 to Arginine, Methionine 144 to Arginine, Threonine 146 to Arginine
  Promoter: T7
  Tag / fusion protein: Polyhistidine (6×His) region, TEV recognition site (N terminal on insert)
  Cloning method: TOPO Cloning
  Sequencing primers: 5′ T7; 3′ T7-term
Terms and licenses: Academic/Nonprofit Terms; Industry Terms: Not Available to Industry
How to cite: pEXP5-NT-CuSeCat was a gift from Ivan Korendovych (Addgene plasmid # 42568 ; http://n2t.net/addgene:42568 ; RRID:Addgene_42568)
