>Addgene plasmid #42568 | pEXP5-NT-CuSeCat | addgene partial sequence | sequence record 59762 | T7term 5'-GCTAGTTATTGCTCAGCGG-3'
TCCTTTCGGGCTTTGTTAGCAGCCGGATCACCCTTTCACTTCGCTCTCATACGTTGTACAAACTCTTCAT
AGTTTACTTGACCATCACCATCAATGTCTGCTTCCCTAATCATTTCATCAACTTCTTCATCTGTTAGCTT
CTCCCCACGATTTGTCATCACAATACGAAGTTCTGCAGCACTAATGTAACCATTACCATCCTTGTCTTCC
ATACGGAACGCTTCTCTAATTTCTTCTTCGCTATCTGTATCTTTCATTTTTCT
[222 nt withheld, positions 264-485]
AAGGGACTGAAAATACAGGTTTTCGCCGCTGCTACCATGATGATGATGATGATGAGAACCAGACATGGTA
TATCTCCTTCTTAAAGTTAAACAAAATTATTTCTAGAGGGAAACCGTTGTGGTCTCCCTATAGTGAGTCG
TATTAATTTCGCGGGATCGAGATCTCGGGCAGCGTTGGGTCCTGGCCACGGGTGCGCATGATCGTGCTCC
TGTCGTTGAGGACCCGGCTAGGCTGGCGGGGTTGCCTTACTGGTTAGCAGAATGAATCACCGATACGCGA
GCGAACGTGAAGCGACTGCTGCTGCAAAACGTCTGCGACCTGAGCAACAACATGAATGGTCTTCGGTTTC
CGTGTTTCGTAAAGTCTGGAAACGCGGAAGTCAGCGCCCTGCACCATTATGTTCCGGATCTGCATCGCAG
GATGCTGCTGGCTACCCTGTGGAACACCTACATCTGTATTAACGAAGCGTAGCGATAGCGGAGTGTATAC
TGGCTTAACTATGCGGCATCAGAGCAGAT
